Addgene plasmid #21621: pLLU2G-Dazl1
Depositing lab: David Garbers. Depositing organization: University of Texas Southwestern Medical Center.
Backbone
  Vector backbone: pLLU2G
  Backbone size w/o insert (bp): 8264
  Vector type: Lentiviral, RNAi, Cre/Lox
  Selectable markers: EGFP
Growth in bacteria
  Bacterial resistance: Ampicillin, 100 μg/mL
  Growth temperature: 37°C
  Growth strain: Stbl3
  Growth instructions: Stbl3
  Copy number: High Copy
Gene/Insert
  Gene/Insert name: Dazl shRNA-1
  Species: R. norvegicus (rat)
  Insert size (bp): 54
  Cloning method: Restriction Enzyme; 5′ cloning site SmaI (not destroyed); 3′ cloning site XbaI (not destroyed)
  Sequencing primers: 5′ pBluescriptKS; 3′ EGFP-N
Terms and licenses: Academic/Nonprofit Terms; Industry Terms: Not Available to Industry
Depositor comments: Dazl shRNA sequence is - 5'-TTTGGGCTATGGATTTGTCTCATTCAAGAGATGAGACAAATCCATAGCCCTTTT
How to cite: pLLU2G-Dazl1 was a gift from David Garbers (Addgene plasmid # 21621 ; http://n2t.net/addgene:21621 ; RRID:Addgene_21621)
