[The description below was written by a language model from this plasmid's Addgene catalogue record and pLannotate feature annotations shown in this document.]
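Description:
pLLU2G-Dazl1 is an HIV-1-based lentiviral RNAi vector built on the 8.3 kb pLLU2G backbone and carrying a 54 bp short-hairpin insert directed against rat (R. norvegicus) Dazl. It is propagated in E. coli as a high-copy plasmid through a ColE1/pUC-type origin with ampicillin resistance (AmpR, β-lactamase). The recombination-deficient Stbl3 strain is the recorded host, a common choice for constructs with repeated LTR sequences.

The viral transfer cassette is driven by a CMV enhancer/promoter fused to a truncated 5' LTR, so genomic RNA can be produced in packaging cells. This is followed by the Ψ packaging signal with a gag fragment, the Rev response element for nuclear export of unspliced RNA, and the cPPT/CTS, which aids nuclear import of the reverse-transcribed genome. Downstream, a mouse U6 RNA polymerase III promoter sits immediately ahead of the cloning region where the Dazl shRNA-1 was inserted between SmaI and XbaI sites. The hairpin itself is not annotated in the feature table, but the 8,318 nt sequence length matches backbone plus insert. A separate reporter unit, the human ubiquitin C promoter driving EGFP, is flanked by two loxP sites annotated on the same strand, so Cre recombinase would be expected to excise the reporter. A WPRE enhances transcript expression, and a nef fragment and a second truncated LTR close the provirus.

EGFP is the only eukaryotic marker, allowing transduced cells to be identified by fluorescence. The construct fits stable knockdown of Dazl in rat cells; the record does not state specific applications.
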