Features (pLannotate 1.2.2; 23 found; start..end, strand, type, name):
     31..83      -  misc_feature   bom (fragment): basis of mobility region from pBR322
    238..617     +  enhancer       CMV enhancer: human cytomegalovirus immediate early enhancer
    618..817     +  promoter       CMV promoter: human cytomegalovirus (CMV) immediate early promoter
    835..1015    +  LTR            5' LTR (truncated): truncated 5' long terminal repeat (LTR) from HIV-1
   1062..1187    +  misc_feature   HIV-1 Ψ: packaging signal of human immunodeficiency virus type 1
   1171..1509    +  CDS            HIV-1 gag (fragment): gag protein from human immunodeficiency virus 1; gag
   1686..1919    +  misc_feature   RRE: The Rev response element (RRE) of HIV-1 allows for Rev-dependent mRNA export from the nucleus to the cytoplasm.
   2296..2396    +  CDS            Rev (fragment): human immunodeficiency virus 1 (HIV-1) Rev protein; rev; enhances nuclear export of unspliced and incompletely spliced viral mRNAs
   2446..2563    +  misc_feature   cPPT/CTS: central polypurine tract and central termination sequence of HIV-1
   2622..2935    +  promoter       U6 promoter: RNA polymerase III promoter for mouse U6 snRNA (Das et al., 1988)
   3002..3029    -  misc_feature   MCS (fragment): pBluescript multiple cloning site
   3064..3097    +  protein_bind   loxP: Cre-mediated recombination occurs in the 8-bp core sequence (GCATACAT). Cre recombinase
   3140..4349    +  promoter       UbC promoter: human ubiquitin C promoter
   4379..5095    +  CDS            EGFP: EGFP is a basic (constitutively fluorescent) green fluorescent protein published in 1996, derived from Aequorea victoria. It is reported to be a rapidly-maturing weak dimer with moderate acid sensitivity.
   5118..5151    +  protein_bind   loxP: Cre-mediated recombination occurs in the 8-bp core sequence (GCATACAT). Cre recombinase
   5184..5207    +  misc_feature   MCS (fragment): pBluescript multiple cloning site
   5207..5795    +  misc_feature   WPRE: woodchuck hepatitis virus posttranscriptional regulatory element
   5796..5815    +  misc_feature   MCS (fragment): pBluescript multiple cloning site
   5817..6317    +  CDS            nef (fragment): NEF_HV1LA - Experimental evidence at protein level: Swiss-Prot protein existence level 1. Extracellular Nef protein targets CD4(+) T-lymphocytes for apoptosis by interacting with CXCR4 surface receptors. From Human immunodeficiency virus type 1 group M subtype B (isolate Lai) (HIV-1).
   6324..6504    +  LTR            5' LTR (truncated): truncated 5' long terminal repeat (LTR) from HIV-1
   6566..7154    -  rep_origin     ori: high-copy-number ColE1/pMB1/pBR322/pUC origin of replication
   7325..8185    -  CDS            AmpR: β-lactamase; bla; confers resistance to ampicillin, carbenicillin, and related antibiotics
   8186..8290    -  promoter       AmpR promoter: bla
>Addgene plasmid #21621 | pLLU2G-Dazl1 | depositor full sequence | sequence record 9929 | Author sequence
GTCGACGGATCGGGAGATCTCCCGATCCCCTATGGTGCACTCTCAGTACAATCTGCTCTGATGCCGCATA
GTTAAGCCAGTATCTGCTCCCTGCTTGTGTGTTGGAGGTCGCTGAGTAGTGCGCGAGCAAAATTTAAGCT
ACAACAAGGCAAGGCTTGACCGACAATTGCATGAAGAATCTGCTTAGGGTTAGGCGTTTTGCGCTGCTTC
GCGATGTACGGGCCAGATATACGCGTTGACATTGATTATTGACTAGTTATTAATAGTAATCAATTACGGG
GTCATTAGTTCATAGCCCATATATGGAGTTCCGCGTTACATAACTTACGGTAAATGGCCCGCCTGGCTGA
CCGCCCAACGACCCCCGCCCATTGACGTCAATAATGACGTATGTTCCCATAGTAACGCCAATAGGGACTT
TCCATTGACGTCAATGGGTGGAGTATTTACGGTAAACTGCCCACTTGGCAGTACATCAAGTGTATCATAT
GCCAAGTACGCCCCCTATTGACGTCAATGACGGTAAATGGCCCGCCTGGCATTATGCCCAGTACATGACC
TTATGGGACTTTCCTACTTGGCAGTACATCTACGTATTAGTCATCGCTATTACCATGGTGATGCGGTTTT
GGCAGTACATCAATGGGCGTGGATAGCGGTTTGACTCACGGGGATTTCCAAGTCTCCACCCCATTGACGT
CAATGGGAGTTTGTTTTGGCACCAAAATCAACGGGACTTTCCAAAATGTCGTAACAACTCCGCCCCATTG
ACGCAAATGGGCGGTAGGCGTGTACGGTGGGAGGTCTATATAAGCAGCGCGTTTTGCCTGTACTGGGTCT
CTCTGGTTAGACCAGATCTGAGCCTGGGAGCTCTCTGGCTAACTAGGGAACCCACTGCTTAAGCCTCAAT
AAAGCTTGCCTTGAGTGCTTCAAGTAGTGTGTGCCCGTCTGTTGTGTGACTCTGGTAACTAGAGATCCCT
CAGACCCTTTTAGTCAGTGTGGAAAATCTCTAGCAGTGGCGCCCGAACAGGGACTTGAAAGCGAAAGGGA
AACCAGAGGAGCTCTCTCGACGCAGGACTCGGCTTGCTGAAGCGCGCACGGCAAGAGGCGAGGGGCGGCG
ACTGGTGAGTACGCCAAAAATTTTGACTAGCGGAGGCTAGAAGGAGAGAGATGGGTGCGAGAGCGTCAGT
ATTAAGCGGGGGAGAATTAGATCGCGATGGGAAAAAATTCGGTTAAGGCCAGGGGGAAAGAAAAAATATA
AATTAAAACATATAGTATGGGCAAGCAGGGAGCTAGAACGATTCGCAGTTAATCCTGGCCTGTTAGAAAC
ATCAGAAGGCTGTAGACAAATACTGGGACAGCTACAACCATCCCTTCAGACAGGATCAGAAGAACTTAGA
TCATTATATAATACAGTAGCAACCCTCTATTGTGTGCATCAAAGGATAGAGATAAAAGACACCAAGGAAG
CTTTAGACAAGATAGAGGAAGAGCAAAACAAAAGTAAGACCACCGCACAGCAAGCGGCCGGCCGCGCTGA
TCTTCAGACCTGGAGGAGGAGATATGAGGGACAATTGGAGAAGTGAATTATATAAATATAAAGTAGTAAA
AATTGAACCATTAGGAGTAGCACCCACCAAGGCAAAGAGAAGAGTGGTGCAGAGAGAAAAAAGAGCAGTG
GGAATAGGAGCTTTGTTCCTTGGGTTCTTGGGAGCAGCAGGAAGCACTATGGGCGCAGCGTCAATGACGC
TGACGGTACAGGCCAGACAATTATTGTCTGGTATAGTGCAGCAGCAGAACAATTTGCTGAGGGCTATTGA
GGCGCAACAGCATCTGTTGCAACTCACAGTCTGGGGCATCAAGCAGCTCCAGGCAAGAATCCTGGCTGTG
GAAAGATACCTAAAGGATCAACAGCTCCTGGGGATTTGGGGTTGCTCTGGAAAACTCATTTGCACCACTG
CTGTGCCTTGGAATGCTAGTTGGAGTAATAAATCTCTGGAACAGATTTGGAATCACACGACCTGGATGGA
GTGGGACAGAGAAATTAACAATTACACAAGCTTAATACACTCCTTAATTGAAGAATCGCAAAACCAGCAA
GAAAAGAATGAACAAGAATTATTGGAATTAGATAAATGGGCAAGTTTGTGGAATTGGTTTAACATAACAA
ATTGGCTGTGGTATATAAAATTATTCATAATGATAGTAGGAGGCTTGGTAGGTTTAAGAATAGTTTTTGC
TGTACTTTCTATAGTGAATAGAGTTAGGCAGGGATATTCACCATTATCGTTTCAGACCCACCTCCCAACC
CCGAGGGGACCCGACAGGCCCGAAGGAATAGAAGAAGAAGGTGGAGAGAGAGACAGAGACAGATCCATTC
GATTAGTGAACGGATCGGCACTGCGTGCGCCAATTCTGCAGACAAATGGCAGTATTCATCCACAATTTTA
AAAGAAAAGGGGGGATTGGGGGGTACAGTGCAGGGGAAAGAATAGTAGACATAATAGCAACAGACATACA
AACTAAAGAATTACAAAAACAAATTACAAAAATTCAAAATTTTCGGGTTTATTACAGGGACAGCAGAGAT
CCAGTTTGGTTAGTACCGGGCCCGCTCTAGAGATCCGACGCCGCCATCTCTAGGCCCGCGCCGGCCCCCT
CGCACAGACTTGTGGGAGAAGCTCGGCTACTCCCCTGCCCCGGTTAATTTGCATATAATATTTCCTAGTA
ACTATAGAGGCTTAATGTGCGATAAAAGACAGATAATCTGTTCTTTTTAATACTAGCTACATTTTACATG
ATAGGCTTGGATTTCTATAAGAGATACAAATACTAAATTATTATTTTAAAAAACAGCACAAAAGGAAACT
CACCCTAACTGTAAAGTAATTGTGTGTTTTGAGACTATAAATATCCCTTGGAGAAAAGCCTTGTTTGGGC
TATGGATTTGTCTCATTCAAGAGATGAGACAAATCCATAGCCCTTTTTTAACGCGCGGTGACCCTCGAGG
TCGACGGTATCGATAAGCTCGCTTCACGAGATTCCAGCAGGTCGAGGGACCTAATAACTTCGTATAGCAT
ACATTATACGAAGTTATATTAAGGGTTCCAAGCTTAAGCGGCCCGCGGGCCCGGGATCTGGCCTCCGCGC
CGGGTTTTGGCGCCTCCCGCGGGCGCCCCCCTCCTCACGGCGAGCGCTGCCACGTCAGACGAAGGGCGCA
GGAGCGTCCTGATCCTTCCGCCCGGACGCTCAGGACAGCGGCCCGCTGCTCATAAGACTCGGCCTTAGAA
CCCCAGTATCAGCAGAAGGACATTTTAGGACGGGACTTGGGTGACTCTAGGGCACTGGTTTTCTTTCCAG
AGAGCGGAACAGGCGAGGAAAAGTAGTCCCTTCTCGGCGATTCTGCGGAGGGATCTCCGTGGGGCGGTGA
ACGCCGATGATTATATAAGGACGCGCCGGGTGTGGCACAGCTAGTTCCGTCGCAGCCGGGATTTGGGTCG
CGGTTCTTGTTTGTGGATCGCTGTGATCGTCACTTGGTGAGTAGCGGGCTGCTGGGCTGGCCGGGGCTTT
CGTGGCCGCCGGGCCGCTCGGTGGGACGGAAGCGTGTGGAGAGACCGCCAAGGGCTGTAGTCTGGGTCCG
CGAGCAAGGTTGCCCTGAACTGGGGGTTGGGGGGAGCGCAGCAAAATGGCGGCTGTTCCCGAGTCTTGAA
TGGAAGACGCTTGTGAGGCGGGCTGTGAGGTCGTTGAAACAAGGTGGGGGGCATGGTGGGCGGCAAGAAC
CCAAGGTCTTGAGGCCTTCGCTAATGCGGGAAAGCTCTTATTCGGGTGAGATGGGCTGGGGCACCATCTG
GGGACCCTGACGTGAAGTTTGTCACTGACTGGAGAACTCGGTTTGTCGTCTGTTGCGGGGGCGGCAGTTA
TGCGGTGCCGTTGGGCAGTGCACCCGTACCTTTGGGAGCGCGCGCCCTCGTCGTGTCGTGACGTCACCCG
TTCTGTTGGCTTATAATGCAGGGTGGGGCCACCTGCCGGTAGGTGTGCGGTAGGCTTTTCTCCGTCGCAG
GACGCAGGGTTCGGGCCTAGGGTAGGCTCTCCTGAATCGACAGGCGCCGGACCTCTGGTGAGGGGAGGGA
TAAGTGAGGCGTCAGTTTCTTTGGTCGGTTTTATGTACCTATCTTCTTAAGTAGCTGAAGCTCCGGTTTT
GAACTATGCGCTCGGGGTTGGCGAGTGTGTTTTGTGAAGTTTTTTAGGCACCTTTTGAAATGTAATCATT
TGGGTCAATATGTAATTTTCAGTGTTAGACTAGTAAATTGTCCGCTAAATTCTGGCCGTTTTTGGCTTTT
TTGTTAGACGAAGCTTGCTAGCGCTACCGGTCGCCACCATGGTGAGCAAGGGCGAGGAGCTGTTCACCGG
GGTGGTGCCCATCCTGGTCGAGCTGGACGGCGACGTAAACGGCCACAAGTTCAGCGTGTCCGGCGAGGGC
GAGGGCGATGCCACCTACGGCAAGCTGACCCTGAAGTTCATCTGCACCACCGGCAAGCTGCCCGTGCCCT
GGCCCACCCTCGTGACCACCCTGACCTACGGCGTGCAGTGCTTCAGCCGCTACCCCGACCACATGAAGCA
GCACGACTTCTTCAAGTCCGCCATGCCCGAAGGCTACGTCCAGGAGCGCACCATCTTCTTCAAGGACGAC
GGCAACTACAAGACCCGCGCCGAGGTGAAGTTCGAGGGCGACACCCTGGTGAACCGCATCGAGCTGAAGG
GCATCGACTTCAAGGAGGACGGCAACATCCTGGGGCACAAGCTGGAGTACAACTACAACAGCCACAACGT
CTATATCATGGCCGACAAGCAGAAGAACGGCATCAAGGTGAACTTCAAGATCCGCCACAACATCGAGGAC
GGCAGCGTGCAGCTCGCCGACCACTACCAGCAGAACACCCCCATCGGCGACGGCCCCGTGCTGCTGCCCG
ACAACCACTACCTGAGCACCCAGTCCGCCCTGAGCAAAGACCCCAACGAGAAGCGCGATCACATGGTCCT
GCTGGAGTTCGTGACCGCCGCCGGGATCACTCTCGGCATGGACGAGCTGTACAAGTAGGAATTCGTCGAG
GGACCTAATAACTTCGTATAGCATACATTATACGAAGTTATACATGTTTAAGGGTTCCGGTTCCACTAGG
TACAATTCGATATCAAGCTTATCGATAATCAACCTCTGGATTACAAAATTTGTGAAAGATTGACTGGTAT
TCTTAACTATGTTGCTCCTTTTACGCTATGTGGATACGCTGCTTTAATGCCTTTGTATCATGCTATTGCT
TCCCGTATGGCTTTCATTTTCTCCTCCTTGTATAAATCCTGGTTGCTGTCTCTTTATGAGGAGTTGTGGC
CCGTTGTCAGGCAACGTGGCGTGGTGTGCACTGTGTTTGCTGACGCAACCCCCACTGGTTGGGGCATTGC
CACCACCTGTCAGCTCCTTTCCGGGACTTTCGCTTTCCCCCTCCCTATTGCCACGGCGGAACTCATCGCC
GCCTGCCTTGCCCGCTGCTGGACAGGGGCTCGGCTGTTGGGCACTGACAATTCCGTGGTGTTGTCGGGGA
AATCATCGTCCTTTCCTTGGCTGCTCGCCTGTGTTGCCACCTGGATTCTGCGCGGGACGTCCTTCTGCTA
CGTCCCTTCGGCCCTCAATCCAGCGGACCTTCCTTCCCGCGGCCTGCTGCCGGCTCTGCGGCCTCTTCCG
CGTCTTCGCCTTCGCCCTCAGACGAGTCGGATCTCCCTTTGGGCCGCCTCCCCGCATCGATACCGTCGAC
CTCGATCGAGACCTAGAAAAACATGGAGCAATCACAAGTAGCAATACAGCAGCTACCAATGCTGATTGTG
CCTGGCTAGAAGCACAAGAGGAGGAGGAGGTGGGTTTTCCAGTCACACCTCAGGTACCTTTAAGACCAAT
GACTTACAAGGCAGCTGTAGATCTTAGCCACTTTTTAAAAGAAAAGGGGGGACTGGAAGGGCTAATTCAC
TCCCAACGAAGACAAGATATCCTTGATCTGTGGATCTACCACACACAAGGCTACTTCCCTGATTGGCAGA
ACTACACACCAGGGCCAGGGATCAGATATCCACTGACCTTTGGATGGTGCTACAAGCTAGTACCAGTTGA
GCAAGAGAAGGTAGAAGAAGCCAATGAAGGAGAGAACACCCGCTTGTTACACCCTGTGAGCCTGCATGGG
ATGGATGACCCGGAGAGAGAAGTATTAGAGTGGAGGTTTGACAGCCGCCTAGCATTTCATCACATGGCCC
GAGAGCTGCATCCGGACTGTACTGGGTCTCTCTGGTTAGACCAGATCTGAGCCTGGGAGCTCTCTGGCTA
ACTAGGGAACCCACTGCTTAAGCCTCAATAAAGCTTGCCTTGAGTGCTTCAAGTAGTGTGTGCCCGTCTG
TTGTGTGACTCTGGTAACTAGAGATCCCTCAGACCCTTTTAGTCAGTGTGGAAAATCTCTAGCAGCATGT
GAGCAAAAGGCCAGCAAAAGGCCAGGAACCGTAAAAAGGCCGCGTTGCTGGCGTTTTTCCATAGGCTCCG
CCCCCCTGACGAGCATCACAAAAATCGACGCTCAAGTCAGAGGTGGCGAAACCCGACAGGACTATAAAGA
TACCAGGCGTTTCCCCCTGGAAGCTCCCTCGTGCGCTCTCCTGTTCCGACCCTGCCGCTTACCGGATACC
TGTCCGCCTTTCTCCCTTCGGGAAGCGTGGCGCTTTCTCATAGCTCACGCTGTAGGTATCTCAGTTCGGT
GTAGGTCGTTCGCTCCAAGCTGGGCTGTGTGCACGAACCCCCCGTTCAGCCCGACCGCTGCGCCTTATCC
GGTAACTATCGTCTTGAGTCCAACCCGGTAAGACACGACTTATCGCCACTGGCAGCAGCCACTGGTAACA
GGATTAGCAGAGCGAGGTATGTAGGCGGTGCTACAGAGTTCTTGAAGTGGTGGCCTAACTACGGCTACAC
TAGAAGAACAGTATTTGGTATCTGCGCTCTGCTGAAGCCAGTTACCTTCGGAAAAAGAGTTGGTAGCTCT
TGATCCGGCAAACAAACCACCGCTGGTAGCGGTGGTTTTTTTGTTTGCAAGCAGCAGATTACGCGCAGAA
AAAAAGGATCTCAAGAAGATCCTTTGATCTTTTCTACGGGGTCTGACGCTCAGTGGAACGAAAACTCACG
TTAAGGGATTTTGGTCATGAGATTATCAAAAAGGATCTTCACCTAGATCCTTTTAAATTAAAAATGAAGT
TTTAAATCAATCTAAAGTATATATGAGTAAACTTGGTCTGACAGTTACCAATGCTTAATCAGTGAGGCAC
CTATCTCAGCGATCTGTCTATTTCGTTCATCCATAGTTGCCTGACTCCCCGTCGTGTAGATAACTACGAT
ACGGGAGGGCTTACCATCTGGCCCCAGTGCTGCAATGATACCGCGAGACCCACGCTCACCGGCTCCAGAT
TTATCAGCAATAAACCAGCCAGCCGGAAGGGCCGAGCGCAGAAGTGGTCCTGCAACTTTATCCGCCTCCA
TCCAGTCTATTAATTGTTGCCGGGAAGCTAGAGTAAGTAGTTCGCCAGTTAATAGTTTGCGCAACGTTGT
TGCCATTGCTACAGGCATCGTGGTGTCACGCTCGTCGTTTGGTATGGCTTCATTCAGCTCCGGTTCCCAA
CGATCAAGGCGAGTTACATGATCCCCCATGTTGTGCAAAAAAGCGGTTAGCTCCTTCGGTCCTCCGATCG
TTGTCAGAAGTAAGTTGGCCGCAGTGTTATCACTCATGGTTATGGCAGCACTGCATAATTCTCTTACTGT
CATGCCATCCGTAAGATGCTTTTCTGTGACTGGTGAGTACTCAACCAAGTCATTCTGAGAATAGTGTATG
CGGCGACCGAGTTGCTCTTGCCCGGCGTCAATACGGGATAATACCGCGCCACATAGCAGAACTTTAAAAG
TGCTCATCATTGGAAAACGTTCTTCGGGGCGAAAACTCTCAAGGATCTTACCGCTGTTGAGATCCAGTTC
GATGTAACCCACTCGTGCACCCAACTGATCTTCAGCATCTTTTACTTTCACCAGCGTTTCTGGGTGAGCA
AAAACAGGAAGGCAAAATGCCGCAAAAAAGGGAATAAGGGCGACACGGAAATGTTGAATACTCATACTCT
TCCTTTTTCAATATTATTGAAGCATTTATCAGGGTTATTGTCTCATGAGCGGATACATATTTGAATGTAT
TTAGAAAAATAAACAAATAGGGGTTCCGCGCACATTTCCCCGAAAAGTGCCACCTGAC
