>Addgene plasmid #21621 | pLLU2G-Dazl1 | addgene partial sequence | sequence record 27386 | 21621 with CMV-F
GCGCGTTTTGCCTGTACTGGGTCTCTCTGGTTAGACCAGATCTGAGCCTGGGAGCTCTCTGGCTAACTAG
GGAACCCACTGCTTAAGCCTCAATAAAGCTTGCCTTGAGTGCTTCAAGTAGTGTGTGCCCGTCTGTTGTG
TGACTCTGGTAACTAGAGATCCCTCAGACCCTTTTAGTCAGTGTGGAAAATCTCTAGCAGTGGCGCCCGA
ACAGGGACTTGAAAGCGAAAGGGAAACCAGAGGAGCTCTCTCGACGCAGGACTCGGCTTGCTGAAGCGCG
CACGGCAAGAGGCGAGGGGCGGCGACTGGTGAGTACGCCAAAAATTTTGACTAGCGGAGGCTAGAAGGAG
AGAGATGGGTGCGAGAGCGTCAGTATTAAGCGGGGGAGAATTAGATCGCGATGGGAAAAAATTCGGTTAA
GGCCAGGGGGAAAGAAAAAATATAAATTAAAACATATAGTATGGGCAAGCAGGGAGCTAGAACGATTCGC
AGTTAATCCTGGCCTGTTAGAAACATCAGAAGGCTGTAGACAAATACTGGGACAGCTACAACCATCCCTT
CAGACAGGATCAGAAGAACTTAGATCATTATATAATACAGTAGCAACCCTCTATTGTGTGCATCA
