>Addgene plasmid #21621 | pLLU2G-Dazl1 | addgene partial sequence | sequence record 27387 | 21621 with hUBCpro-R
GCCTNNNACGTGGGCGGAGGATCAGGACGCTCGCTGCGCCCTTCGTCTGACGTGGCAGCGCTCGCCGNTG
AGGAGGGGGGCGCCCGCGGGAGGCGCCAAAACCCGGCGCGGAGGCCAGATCCCGGGCCCGCGGGCCGCTT
AAGCTTGGAACCCTTAATATAACTTCGTATAATGTATGCTATACGAAGTTATTAGGTCCCTCGACCTGCT
GGAATCTCGTGAAGCGAGCTTATCGATACCGTCGACCTCGAGGGTCACCGCGCGTTAAAAAAGGGCTATG
GATTTGTCTCATCTCTT
