>Addgene plasmid #21621 | pLLU2G-Dazl1 | addgene partial sequence | sequence record 27388 | 21621 with EGFP-N
GCTCCTCGCCCTTGCTCACCATGGTGGCGACCGGTAGCGCTAGCAAGCTTCGTCTAACAAAAAAGCCAAA
AACGGCCAGAATTTAGCGGACAATTTACTAGTCTAACACTGAAAATTACATATTGACCCAAATGATTACA
TTTCAAAAGGTGCCTAAAAAACTTCACAAAACACACTCGCCAACCCCGAGCGCATAGTTCAAAACCGGAG
CTTCAGCTACTTAAGAAGATAGGTACATAAAACCGACCAAAGAAACTGACGCCTCACTTATCCCTCCCCT
CACCAGAGGTCCGGCGCCTGTCGATTCAGGAGAGCCTACCCTAGGCCCGAACCCTGCGTCCTGCGACGGA
GAAAAGCCTACCGCACACCTACCGGCAGGTGGCCCCACCCTGCATTATAAGCCAACAGAACGGGTGACGT
CACGACACGACGAGGGCGCGCGCTCCCAAAGGTACGGGTGCACTGCCCAACGGCACCGCCATAACTGCCG
CCCCCGCAACAGACGACAAACCGAGTTCTCCAGTCAGTGACAAACTTCACGTCAGGGTCCCCAGATGGTG
CCCCAGCCCATCTCACCCGAATAAGAGCTTTCCCGCATTAGCGAAGGCCTCAAGACCTTGGGTTCTTGCC
GCCCACCATGCCCCCCACCTTGTTTCAACGACCTCACAGCCCGCCTCACAAGCGTCTTCCATTCAAGACT
CGGGAACAGCCGCCATTTTGCTGCGCTCCCCCCAACCCCCAGTTCA
